Addgene plasmid #54301: mEmerald-Vimentin-N-18
Purpose: Localization: Intermediate Filaments, Excitation: 487, Emission: 509
Depositing lab: Michael Davidson. Depositing organization: Florida State University, Tallahassee.
Backbone
  Vector backbone: mEmerald-N1
  Backbone size w/o insert (bp): 4750
  Vector type: Mammalian Expression
  Selectable markers: Neomycin (select with G418)
Growth in bacteria
  Bacterial resistance: Kanamycin, 50 μg/mL
  Growth temperature: 37°C
  Growth strain: DH5alpha
  Copy number: High Copy
Gene/Insert
  Gene/Insert name: Vimentin (alt name: NM_003380.3)
  Species: H. sapiens (human)
  Entrez Gene: VIM
  Promoter: CMV
  Tag / fusion protein: mEmerald (C terminal on backbone)
  Cloning method: Unknown
  Sequencing primers: 5′ CMV-F; 3′ SV40pA-R
Terms and licenses: Academic/Nonprofit Terms; Industry Terms
Depositor comments: . Excitation = 487; Emission = 509. Localization data: Intermediate Filaments
How to cite: mEmerald-Vimentin-N-18 was a gift from Michael Davidson (Addgene plasmid # 54301 ; http://n2t.net/addgene:54301 ; RRID:Addgene_54301)
