[The description below was written by a language model from this plasmid's Addgene catalogue record.]
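Description:
mEmerald-Vimentin-N-18 is a mammalian expression plasmid built on the mEmerald-N1 backbone (about 4.75 kb without the insert), designed to produce human vimentin fused to the green fluorescent protein mEmerald. The vimentin coding sequence (human VIM, corresponding to the reference transcript noted in the record) sits downstream of the CMV promoter, a strong constitutive promoter for mammalian cells. The mEmerald tag is supplied by the backbone at the C terminus of the fusion, so vimentin is translated first and the fluorophore follows. The "N-18" in the name probably refers to the N1-style arrangement and to the length of the linker between the two proteins, although the record does not state this explicitly. One of the listed sequencing primers anneals in an SV40 polyadenylation region, which suggests that this signal terminates the transcript. The cloning method is recorded as unknown, and no feature table is provided, so finer details of the junctions and linker cannot be confirmed.

The plasmid is maintained at high copy in standard E. coli cloning strains under kanamycin selection. In mammalian cells, the neomycin resistance marker allows G418 selection of stable transfectants. The origin of replication is not stated in the record.

The construct serves as a fluorescent localization marker for intermediate filaments. Vimentin is a type III intermediate filament protein, so the fusion can incorporate into the vimentin network and make it visible in live or fixed cells by fluorescence microscopy. The recorded spectral properties of mEmerald are excitation at 487 nm and emission at 509 nm, compatible with standard GFP/FITC filter sets.
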