>Addgene plasmid #54301 | mEmerald-Vimentin-N-18 | depositor partial sequence | sequence record 84433 | insert sequence
ACGTCAGATCCGCTAGCGCCACCATGTCCACCAGGTCCGTGTCCTCGTCCTCCTACCGCAGGATGTTCGG
CGGCCCGGGCACCGCGAGCCGGCCGAGCTCCAGCCGGAGCTACGTGACTACGTCCACCCGCACCTACAGC
CTGGGCAGCGCGCTGCGCCCCAGCACCAGCCGCAGCCTCTACGCCTCGTCCCCGGGCGGCGTGTATGCCA
CGCGCTCCTCTGCCGTGCGCCTGCGGAGCAGCGTGCCCGGGGTGCGGCTCCTGCAGGACTCGGTGGACTT
CTCGCTGGCCGACGCCATCAACACCGAGTTCAAGAACACCCGCACCAACGAGAAGGTGGAGCTGCAGGAG
CTGAATGACCGCTTCGCCAACTACATCGACAAGGTGCGCTTCCTGGAGCAGCAGAATAAGATCCTGCTGG
CCGAGCTCGAGCAGCTCAAGGGCCAAGGCAAGTCGCGCCTGGGGGACCTCTACGAGGAGGAGATGCGGGA
GCTGCGCCGGCAGGTGGACCAGCTAACCAACGACAAAGCCCGCGTCGAGGTGGAGCGCGACAACCTGGCC
GAGGACATCATGCGCCTCCGGGAGAAATTGCAGGAGGAGATGCTTCAGAGAGAGGAAGCCGAAAACACCC
TGCAATCTTTCAGACAGGATGTTGACAATGCGTCTCTGGCACGTCTTGACCTTGAACGCAAAGTGGAATC
TTTGCAAGAAGAGATTGCCTTTTTGAAGAAACTCCACGAAGAGGAAATCCAGGAGCTGCAGGCTCAGATT
CAGGAACAGCATGTCCAAATCGATGTGGATGTTTCCAAGCCTGACCTCACGGCTGCCCTGCGTGACGTAC
GTCAGCAATATGAAAGTGTGGCTGCCAAGAACCTGCAGGAGGCAGAAGAATGGTACAAATCCAAGTTTGC
TGACCTCTCTGAGGCTGCCAACCGGAACAATGACGCCCTGCGCCAGGCAAAGCAGGAGTCCACTGAGTAC
CGGAGACAGGTGCAGTCCCTCACCTGTGAAGTGGATGCCCTTAAAGGAACCAATGAGTCCCTGGAACGCC
AGATGCGTGAAATGGAAGAGAACTTTGCCGTTGAAGCTGCTAACTACCAAGACACTATTGGCCGCCTGCA
GGATGAGATTCAGAATATGAAGGAGGAAATGGCTCGTCACCTTCGTGAATACCAAGACCTGCTCAATGTT
AAGATGGCCCTTGACATTGAGATTGCCACCTACAGGAAGCTGCTGGAAGGCGAGGAGAGCAGGATTTCTC
TGCCTCTTCCAAACTTTTCCTCCCTGAACCTGAGGGAAACTAATCTGGATTCACTCCCTCTGGTTGATAC
CCACTCAAAAAGGACACTTCTGATTAAGACGGTTGAAACTAGAGATGGACAGGTTATCAACGAAACTTCT
CAGCATCACGATGACCTTGAAAGCAGCGGTGGAGCAAGCGCAGCCAGTGGTAGCGCGGATCCACCGGTCG
CCACCATGGTGAGCAAGGGCGAGGAGCTGTTCACCGGGGTGGTGCCCATCCTGGTCGAGCTGGACGGCGA
CGTAAACGGCCACAAGTTCAGCGTGTCCGGCGAGGGCGAGGGCGATGCCACCTACGGCAAGCTGACCCTG
AAGTTCATCTGCACCACCGGCAAGCTGCCCGTGCCCTGGCCCACCCTCGTGACCACCTTGACCTACGGCG
TGCAGTGCTTCGCCCGCTACCCCGACCACATGAAGCAGCACGACTTCTTCAAGTCCGCCATGCCCGAAGG
CTACGTCCAGGAGCGCACCATCTTCTTCAAGGACGACGGCAACTACAAGACCCGCGCCGAGGTGAAGTTC
GAGGGCGACACCCTGGTGAACCGCATCGAGCTGAAGGGCATCGACTTCAAGGAGGACGGCAACATCCTGG
GGCACAAGCTGGAGTACAACTACAACAGCCACAAGGTCTATATCACCGCCGACAAGCAGAAGAACGGCAT
CAAGGTGAACTTCAAGACCCGCCACAACATCGAGGACGGCAGCGTGCAGCTCGCCGACCACTACCAGCAG
AACACCCCCATCGGCGACGGCCCCGTGCTGCTGCCCGACAACCACTACCTGAGCACCCAGTCCAAGCTGA
GCAAAGACCCCAACGAGAAGCGCGATCACATGGTCCTGCTGGAGTTCGTGACCGCCGCCGGGATCACTCT
CGGCATGGACGAGCTGTACAAGTAAGCGGCCGCGACTCTAGATCATAATCAGCCATACCAC
