>Addgene plasmid #54301 | mEmerald-Vimentin-N-18 | addgene partial sequence | sequence record 89343 | EGFP-N 5'-CGTCGCCGTCCAGCTCGACCAG-3'
CGCCCTTGCTCACCATGGTGGCGACCGGTGGATCCGCGCTACCACTGGCTGCGCTTGCTCCACCGCTGCT
TTCAAGGTCATCGTGATGCTGAGAAGTTTCGTTGATAACCTGTCCATCTCTAGTTTCAACCGTCTTAATC
AGAAGTGTCCTTTTTGAGTGGGTATCAACCAGAGGGAGTGAATCCAGATTAGTTTCCCTCAGGTTCAGGG
AGGAAAAGTTTGGAAGAGGCAGAGAAATCCTGCTCTCCTCGCCTTCCAGCAGCTTCCTGTAGGTGGCAAT
CTCAATGTCAAGGGCCATCTTAACATTGAGCAGGTCTTGGTATTCACGAAGGTGACGAGCCATTTCCTCC
TTCATATTCTGAATCTCATCCTGCAGGCGGCCAATAGTGTCTTGGTAGTTAGCAGCTTCAACGGCAAAGT
TCTCTTCCATTTCACGCATCTGGCGTTCCAGGGACTCATTGGTTCCTTTAAGGGCATCCACTTCACAGGT
GAGGGACTGCACCTGTCTCCGGTACTCAGTGGACTCCTGCTTTGCCTGGCGCAGGGCGTCATTGTTCCGG
TTGGCAGCCTCAGAGAGGTCAGCAAACTTGGATTTGTACCATTCTTCTGCCTCCTGCAGGTTCTTGGCAG
CCACACTTTCATATTGCTGACGTACGTCACGCAGGGCAGCCGTGAGGTCAGGCTTGGAAACATCCACATC
GATTTGGACATGCTGTTCCTGAATCTGAGCCTGCAGCTCCTGGATTTCCTCTTCGTGGAGTTTCTTCAAA
AAGGCAATCTCTTCTTGCAAAGATTCCACTTTGCGTTCAAGGTCAAGACGTGCCAGAGACGCATTGTCAA
CATCCTGTCTGAAAGATTGCAGGGTGTTTTC
